Addgene plasmid #70684: pDD286 (TagRFP^SEC^3xMyc)
Purpose: TagRFP-T^SEC^3xMyc vector with ccdB sites for cloning homology arms.
Depositing lab: Bob Goldstein. Depositing organization: University of North Carolina at Chapel Hill.
Backbone
  Vector backbone: pUC19 (modified)
  Backbone size w/o insert (bp): 2600
  Total vector size (bp): 10500
  Modifications to backbone: Addition of ccdB markers to facilitate homology arm cloning
  Vector type: Worm Expression, Cre/Lox, CRISPR
  Selectable markers: Hygromycin ; sqt-1(d) (worm phenotypic marker)
Growth in bacteria
  Bacterial resistance: Ampicillin, 100 μg/mL
  Growth temperature: 30°C
  Growth strain: NEB Turbo
  Growth instructions: The dual ccdB sites in this vector may make it prone to recombination. It is recommended to pick several single clones and check test by restriction digestion before use. This construct should be maintained as a purified plasmid stock in addition to a bacterial stock in case there is a need to re-transform.
  Copy number: Unknown
Gene/Insert
  Gene/Insert name: TagRFP-T-C1^SEC^3xFlag
  Species: C. elegans (nematode), Synthetic
  Insert size (bp): 6600
  Tag / fusion protein: C. elegans codon-optimized TagRFP-T; 3xMyc
  Cloning method: Gibson Cloning
  Sequencing primers: 5′ M13 Forward (tgtaaaacgacggccagt); 3′ M13 Reverse (caggaaacagctatgaccatg)
Terms and licenses: Academic/Nonprofit Terms; Industry Terms: Not Available to Industry
Depositor comments: pDD286 is a derivative of our published TagRFP-SEC vector pDD284 (Dickinson et al. Genetics 2015, Addgene plasmid number 66825). It has a 3xMyc tag in place of 3xFlag, and Lox2272 sites in place of LoxP. These features allow pDD286 to be used in a genetic background that has already been modified using a green FP-SEC vector, without conflicts between epitope tags and Lox sites.
How to cite: pDD286 (TagRFP^SEC^3xMyc) was a gift from Bob Goldstein (Addgene plasmid # 70684 ; http://n2t.net/addgene:70684 ; RRID:Addgene_70684)
