[The description below was written by a language model from this plasmid's Addgene catalogue record and pLannotate feature annotations shown in this document.]
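Description:
pDD286 (TagRFP^SEC^3xMyc) is a roughly 10.5 kb repair-template vector for CRISPR/Cas9-mediated knock-in tagging of endogenous genes in C. elegans. It is built on a modified pUC19 backbone carrying the high-copy ColE1/pUC origin and an ampicillin resistance gene. Two ccdB toxin cassettes, one at each end of the payload, act as negative-selection placeholders. The user replaces them with 5′ and 3′ homology arms for the target locus (the record lists Gibson cloning), and plasmids that retain ccdB are counter-selected in standard E. coli strains. The record notes that the duplicated ccdB sites may make the plasmid prone to recombination.

The payload is a C. elegans codon-optimized TagRFP-T coding sequence followed by a self-excising cassette (SEC) flanked by two lox2272 sites, with a 3xMyc epitope listed as the downstream tag. The 3xMyc tag is not annotated in the feature table, and the catalogue insert name still reads 3xFlag, in conflict with the plasmid name and depositor comments. Within the SEC are the dominant sqt-1(d) cuticle collagen allele, which gives a visible worm phenotype, and a hygromycin resistance gene for drug selection of integrants. It also holds a Cre recombinase gene with a tbb-2 terminator, next to hsp-16.1 heat-shock gene sequence, which suggests heat-inducible Cre expression. Once knock-in animals are isolated, Cre expression recombines the lox2272 sites and removes the markers and Cre itself, which should leave a TagRFP-T and 3xMyc fusion at the locus.

According to the depositor, pDD286 derives from the TagRFP-SEC vector pDD284, with 3xMyc replacing 3xFlag and lox2272 replacing loxP. It can therefore be used in strains already modified with a green fluorescent protein SEC vector, without conflicts between epitope tags or lox sites.
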