Features (pLannotate 1.2.2; 25 found; start..end, strand, type, name):
    137..236     +  misc_feature   bom (fragment): basis of mobility region from pBR322
    242..395     -  CDS            lacZα (fragment): LacZα fragment of β-galactosidase; lacZ fragment
    498..656     +  CDS            ccdA (fragment): CCDA_ECO57 - Also known as H, letA. Experimental evidence at protein level: Swiss-Prot protein existence level 1. Antitoxin component of a type II toxin-antitoxin (TA) system which inhibits the post-segregational killing (PSK) of plasmid-free cells, also referred to as a plasmid addiction system. Binds to and blocks the activity of CcdB; will also remove bound CcdB protein from the CcdB-GyrA complex by forming a CcdA-CcdB complex, a process termed rejuvenation. Functions as a transcriptional corepressor for the ccdAB operon, repression also requires CcdB (By similarity). From Escherichia coli
    661..966     +  CDS            ccdB: CcdB, a bacterial toxin that poisons DNA gyrase; ccdB; Plasmids containing the ccdB gene cannot be propagated in standard E. coli strains.
   1038..1922    +  CDS            TagRFP-T: TagRFP-T is a basic (constitutively fluorescent) red fluorescent protein published in 2008, derived from Entacmaea quadricolor. It has low acid sensitivity.
   1961..1994    +  protein_bind   lox2272: Cre-mediated recombination occurs in the 8-bp core sequence (GGATACTT). lox2272 sites are compatible with each other, but incompatible with loxP or loxN sites (Lee and Saito, 1988). Cre recombinase
   2786..2932    +  CDS            sqt-1 (fragment): SQT1_CAEEL - Also known as rol-5. Protein inferred from homology: Swiss-Prot protein existence level 3. Nematode cuticles are composed largely of collagen-like proteins. The cuticle functions both as an exoskeleton and as a barrier to protect the worm from its environment. This is a collagen critical for organismal morphogenesis. Mutations in sqt-1 can lengthen, shorten, or helically twist the entire animal. From Caenorhabditis elegans.
   2965..3804    +  CDS            sqt-1 (fragment): SQT1_CAEEL - Also known as rol-5. Protein inferred from homology: Swiss-Prot protein existence level 3. Nematode cuticles are composed largely of collagen-like proteins. The cuticle functions both as an exoskeleton and as a barrier to protect the worm from its environment. This is a collagen critical for organismal morphogenesis. Mutations in sqt-1 can lengthen, shorten, or helically twist the entire animal. From Caenorhabditis elegans.
   3848..4171    -  terminator     tbb-2 terminator: tbb-2; transcription terminator for the C. elegans tubulin beta-2 gene
   4180..5310    -  CDS            cre: RECR_BPP1 - Experimental evidence at protein level: Swiss-Prot protein existence level 1. Catalyzes site-specific recombination between two 34-base- pair LOXP sites. Its role is to maintain the phage genome as a monomeric unit-copy plasmid in the lysogenic state. From Escherichia phage P1 (Bacteriophage P1).
   5659..5709    +  CDS            hsp-16.1 (fragment): HSP11_CAEEL - Also known as hsp16-1b. Experimental evidence at transcript level: Swiss-Prot protein existence level 2. From Caenorhabditis elegans.
   6090..6110    +  protein_bind   attB1: mutant version of attB; core recombination site for the Gateway® BP reaction BP Clonase™
   6116..7141    +  CDS            HygR: aminoglycoside phosphotransferase from E. coli; aph(4)-Ia; confers resistance to hygromycin
   7145..7165    -  protein_bind   attB2: mutant version of attB; core recombination site for the Gateway® BP reaction BP Clonase™
   7519..7552    +  protein_bind   lox2272: Cre-mediated recombination occurs in the 8-bp core sequence (GGATACTT). lox2272 sites are compatible with each other, but incompatible with loxP or loxN sites (Lee and Saito, 1988). Cre recombinase
   7705..8010    -  CDS            ccdB: CcdB, a bacterial toxin that poisons DNA gyrase; ccdB; Plasmids containing the ccdB gene cannot be propagated in standard E. coli strains.
   8015..8173    -  CDS            ccdA (fragment): CCDA_ECO57 - Also known as H, letA. Experimental evidence at protein level: Swiss-Prot protein existence level 1. Antitoxin component of a type II toxin-antitoxin (TA) system which inhibits the post-segregational killing (PSK) of plasmid-free cells, also referred to as a plasmid addiction system. Binds to and blocks the activity of CcdB; will also remove bound CcdB protein from the CcdB-GyrA complex by forming a CcdA-CcdB complex, a process termed rejuvenation. Functions as a transcriptional corepressor for the ccdAB operon, repression also requires CcdB (By similarity). From Escherichia coli
   8307..8323    -  protein_bind   lac operator: The lac repressor binds to the lac operator to inhibit transcription in E. coli. This inhibition can be relieved by adding lactose or isopropyl-β-D-thiogalactopyranoside (IPTG). lac repressor encoded by lacI
   8331..8361    -  promoter       lac promoter: promoter for the E. coli lac operon
   8376..8397    -  protein_bind   CAP binding site: CAP binding activates transcription in the presence of cAMP. E. coli catabolite activator protein
   8410..8502    -  CDS            lacI (fragment): lac repressor; lacI; The lac repressor binds to the lac operator to inhibit transcription in E. coli. This inhibition can be relieved by adding lactose or isopropyl-β-D-thiogalactopyranoside (IPTG).
   8685..9273    -  rep_origin     ori: high-copy-number ColE1/pMB1/pBR322/pUC origin of replication
   9444..10304   -  CDS            AmpR: β-lactamase; bla; confers resistance to ampicillin, carbenicillin, and related antibiotics
  10305..10409   -  promoter       AmpR promoter: bla
  10504..35      +  CDS            rop (fragment) (across the origin): Rop protein, which maintains plasmids at low copy number; rop
>Addgene plasmid #70684 | pDD286 (TagRFP^SEC^3xMyc) | addgene full sequence | sequence record 306412 | Addgene NGS Result
TCGCGCGTTTCGGTGATGACGGTGAAAACCTCTGACACATGCAGCTCCCGGAGACGGTCACAGCTTGTCT
GTAAGCGGATGCCGGGAGCAGACAAGCCCGTCAGGGCGCGTCAGCGGGTGTTGGCGGGTGTCGGGGCTGG
CTTAACTATGCGGCATCAGAGCAGATTGTACTGAGAGTGCACCATATGCGGTGTGAAATACCGCACAGAT
GCGTAAGGAGAAAATACCGCATCAGGCGCCATTCGCCATTCAGGCTGCGCAACTGTTGGGAAGGGCGATC
GGTGCGGGCCTCTTCGCTATTACGCCAGCTGGCGAAAGGGGGATGTGCTGCAAGGCGATTAAGTTGGGTA
ACGCCAGGGTTTTCCCAGTCACGACGTTGTAAAACGACGGCCAGTCGCCGGCACTAGTTACCCGAAGTAT
GTCAAAAAGAGGTATGCTATGAAGCAGCGTATTACAGTGACAGTTGACAGCGACAGCTATCAGTTGCTCA
AGGCATATATGATGTCAATATCTCCGGTTCGGTAAGCACAACCATGCAGAATGAAGCCCGTCGTCTGCGT
GCCGAACGCTGGAAAGCGGAAAATCAGGAAGGGATGGCTGAGGTCGCCCGGTTTATTGAAATGAACGGCT
CTTTTGCCGACGAGAACAGGGGCTGGTGAAATGCAGTTTAAGGTTTACACCTATAAAAGAGAGAGCCGTT
ATCGTCTGTTTGTGGATGTACAGAGTGATATTATTGACACGCCCGGGCGACGGATGGTGATCCCCCTGGC
CAGTGCACGTCTGCTGTCAGATAAAGTCCCCCGTGAACTTTACCCGGTGGTGCATATCGGGGATGAAAGC
TGGCGCATGATGACCACCGATATGGCCAGTGTGCCGGTCTCCGTTATCGGGGAAGAAGTGGCTGATCTCA
GCCACCGCGAAAATGACATCAAAAACGCCATTAACCTGATGTTCTGGGGAATATAAATGTCAGGCTCCCT
TATACACAGCCAGTCTGCAGGTCGACCTAGGGAGCATCGGGAGCCTCAGGAGCATCGATGGTCTCCAAGG
GAGAGGAGCTCATCAAGGAGAACATGCACATGAAGCTCTACATGGAGGGAACCGTCAACAACCACCACTT
CAAGTGCACCTCCGAGGGAGAGGGAAAGCCATACGAGGGAACCCAAACCATGCGTATCAAGGTAAGTTTA
AACATATATATACTAACTAACCCTGATTATTTAAATTTTCAGGTCGTCGAGGGAGGACCACTCCCATTCG
CCTTCGACATCCTCGCCACCTCCTTCATGTACGGATCCCGTACCTTCATCAACCACACCCAAGGAATCCC
AGACTTCTTCAAGCAATCCTTCCCAGAGGGATTCACCTGGGAGCGTGTCACCACCTACGAGGACGGAGGA
GTCCTCACCGCCACCCAAGACACCTCCCTCCAAGACGGATGCCTCATCTACAACGTCAAGGTAAGTTTAA
ACAGTTCGGTACTAACTAACCATACATATTTAAATTTTCAGATCCGTGGAGTCAACTTCCCATCCAACGG
ACCAGTCATGCAAAAGAAGACCCTCGGATGGGAGGCCAACACCGAGATGCTCTACCCAGCCGACGGAGGA
CTCGAGGGACGTACCGACATGGCCCTCAAGCTCGTCGGAGGAGGACACCTCATCTGCAACTTCAAGACCA
CCTACCGTTCCAAGGTAAGTTTAAACATGATTTTACTAACTAACTAATCTGATTTAAATTTTCAGAAGCC
AGCCAAGAACCTCAAGATGCCAGGAGTCTACTACGTCGACCACCGTCTCGAGCGTATCAAGGAGGCCGAC
AAGGAGACCTACGTCGAGCAACACGAGGTCGCCGTCGCCCGTTACTGCGACCTCCCATCCAAGCTCGGAC
ACAAGCTCAACGGAATGGACGAGCTCTACAAGGAGAATCTGTACTTTCAATCCGGAAAGGTAAGTTTAAA
ATAACTTCGTATAGGATACTTTATACGAAGTTATTTTCAGGGATACCCATACGACGTCCCAGACTACGCC
TAAGGATGATCGACGCCAACGTCGTTGAATTTTCAAATTTTAAATACTGAATATTTGTTTTTTTTCCTAT
TATTTATTTATTCTCTTTGTGTTTTTTTTCTTGCTTTCTAAAAAATTAATTCAATCCAAATCTAAACATT
TTTTTTTCTCTTTCCGTCTCCCAATTCGTATTCCGCTCCTCTCATCTGAACACAATGTGCAAGTTTATTT
ATCTTCTCGCTTTCATTTCATTAGGACGTGGGGGGAATTGGTGGAAGGGGGAAACACACAAAAGGATGAT
GGAAATGAAATAAGGACACACAATATGCAACAACATTCAATTCAGAAATATGGAGGAAGGTTTAAAAGAA
AACATAAAAATATATAGAGGAGGAAGGAAAACTAGCTGCCCTCGATTGTCTATCTTCCATTCTCACCAAG
TTTCAACAACTTTATTCAGTCATTCTTCTCTGGTTCATTTCCCAACCAATCTTCCCGAATAAAGCCCATC
TGTCCTTTCGGCCACATTCCTCACCTACATCCGTACTCCTTATCTCCCGTTCTTATCCAGTCTTTTATCG
TCTCTGCGTCTCGCACACTGTCTCGTCGGTAATGTAAAAAAAAAACAAAAAAAACTTGAAAACTTGCGGA
AAGATTTCCTAATAAAAGGAGACGAATCCGGTAGGAAATCGACAAGTCTCTGCTTCTCGAAGACTAGGTG
AGTTACATTTCTTTGGCCGAATTATTTTGAAATCCTAAATTTGATAATTTCAGAGATGTCTGTAAAACTT
GCGTGTTATGTGACGGCTTCGGTCACTGTCGCCACTCTTATGGTATGCTTCATGACCATGTCAACCATCT
ACTCGGAGGTTGATGGATTCAGAGAGAAGCTTGATACCGAGATGAATGTGTTCAGAGTGAGTTAAATTAT
ATTTTGAATTTTAAATAATTTTTAATTTTCTAGCAATCTACCAATGGATTGTGGAAGGACATAGTTGTCA
TCGGAAGATCTAGCAAGCGTGTCCGTTGTCAATATGAAGAGACCAACGCTACCCCAACTCCACATGCTGA
TGGATCCCCATCTGCTCCACCAGGTCAACCACCAGCAGTTCCACCAGTCTTCAACCAGCCAAAGACTCCA
AATGGAGCCAATGGAAATGGACCAACCTGCAACTGCAATGCTGATAACAAGTGCCCAGCTGGACCATCCG
GACCAAAGGGAGTTCCAGGAGTTCCAGGACTCGACGGAGTTCCAGGACTTGACGGTGTTCCAGGAGTTGG
AGCTGATGATATCGCTCCACAACGCGAGTCTGTCGGATGCTTCACTTGCCCACAAGGACCAGTTGGACCA
CCAGGAGCTCTTGGAAGACCAGGACCACGTGGACTTCCAGGACCAAGAGGACAAAATGGAAACCCAGGAA
GAGATGGACAACCAGGACATCCAGGAGAGCAAGGATCATCCGGTCAAATCGGAAAGATCGGAGAGCCAGG
ACCACCAGGAGAGAAGGGACGCGACGCCGAGCATCCAATCGGAAGACCAGGACCAAAGGGACCAAGAGGA
GATCAAGGACCAACAGGACCAGCTGGACAGAACGGTCTTCACGGACCACCAGGAGAGCCAGGAACCGTTG
GACCAGAAGGACCATCTGGAAAGCAAGGACGTCAAGGACCAGACGGAACCCAGGGAGAGACTGGACCAGA
CGGAAGACCAGGAAAGGATGCCGAGTACTGCCAGTGCCCAGACAAGTCTCCACCATCAGAGGCTGTCAAC
GCCAACCGTGGATACAGAAATATCTAAATTGTTGGTGTTTTCTAATAAAATATTTGAGATTCAGTGAGAC
TTTTTTCTTGGCGGCACAATAAAGTTTCCTCTTTTTGTTGGGTCACTCAACGAACACAATACAAATATTT
GAGCGCTCGCATTTTTCTCAACCTTTCGGGTTTAAAGCACTTCAAAATGGAATTGAAGAGAGATTGTGAA
AGTACATCAGACAGAATCACATTTTGATAGCATTCACTTCACTCAGATGCAAACTTTTCAGTGACTATAA
AAAGTCATAAAATAATAACATTAAAAAAGCAAATAAATTAGCGAGAGAATTTTTTGACAAAAAGAAAGAA
GAGTGATAGAGAAGAAGGGAATGCTTGAAAGGATTTTGCATTTATCTTAATCACCGTCTTCGAGAAGACG
AACCATGGCGCCAGTTTCAGAATCCAAGTTTCTAATATAGTTCATCACAATGTTGACGTTGGTCCAACCT
CCGGCTTGCATAATCTCTGGGATGGAAACTCCAGCGCGAGCCATGTCACGGGCAGCTCCGACACGGGCGG
AATGTCCAGACCAAGCCAAGTAACGTTGTCCGGAATCATCCTTGGCTCCGTAGATGAGACGGTGGGTAGC
TTCGAAGATTCCTGAAAATTTATTTTCAGCTTATTCTTAGCTAATATGTTGTTTAAACTTACCTTCAAGA
GCTCGAGTCGAGAGTTGTGATGTTGCACTCGGGGCAGCAACTCCGTTCTTGCGAACACGACAGAACAGGT
AGTTGTTTGGATCATCGGCGACTCCGGAAACCGAAATCCAGCGCTCAACGAGCTTGGTAACTCCAAGGGA
GAGCGCTTTTTCGACTCCGGCAGTCGAGACCAGCGTTTTTGTACGTCCGATGTGGATGAGCATTCTTCCT
CCGTCTGTGCGACTAATATCCTTGACGCGAATGCGGGCAATTTCGGCGATACGGAGAAGTGTGTTGTAAG
CAATTCCGAGGAAGGCGAGGTTTCGGATGTCCTGGCAACGATCGGAATTTTCCATAAGAGAACGGACCTG
ATCGAAGTCGGTTCTGAAAATTTCGTCAAGTCTTAGGATTGAATACATTAATATTTAAACTTACCTTTCG
AAGGCGAGGGCTTGCTTGGCTCTCTCTCCAGCATCAACATTTTCCTTGCGGATACGTCTCATTACGAGAG
ATACGGCATTAGAATCTGATGGGCGTGGAAGTCCAGATCGGCGATGGAGCATATTGAGCTGTCCGAGATG
TTGTTGGATCGTCTTCACCGCCAATCCACGAGCTTGGAGGTAGAGCAAGTAGTCACGAACGTCTTCTGGC
TCGGCTGGGAACCACTTGCGGTTGTTAAGCTTGCACCAGGCAGCCCAAGAACGGCACACTGAGAGAAGCA
TCTTCCAGGTGTGCTCGGAGAAGGCTTGTCTGTCACGGAACATATCCATGAGGTTCTTGCGAACTTCATC
ACTTGTCGCGTCAACTGGAAGTGCTGGAAGATTTTGATGAACAGTGAGAAGATTTGACATATTTTCGAAG
TTTTTTAGATGCACTAGAACAAAGCGTGTTGGCTTCCTCTGAGCCCGCTTTCCTTATATACCCGCATTCT
GCAGCCTTACAGAATGTTCTAGAAGGTCCTAGATGCATTCGTTTGAAAATACTCCCGGTGGGTGCAAAGA
GACGCAGACGGAAAATGTATCTGGGTCTCTTTATTGTGTACACTACTTTTCCATGTACCGAATGTGAGTC
GCCCTCCTTTTGCAACAAGCAGCTCGAATGTTCTAGAAAAAGGTGGAAAATAGTATAAATACCGTTGAAA
ATAAATACCGAACAACATTTGCTCTAATTGTGAAATTAGAAATCTTCAAACTATAATCATGTCACTTTAC
CACTATTTCCGTCCAGCTCAACGTTCCGTTTTTGGTGATCATTTTTGCTTTCGTCGTAAATCTACACACG
CGTCTCTTCCGTGCGAGAGTCCAAGCCAGCAGCCAAATTCGTTGACTGAGTATTCAACGTTTATACGTTG
TCGGCAACGAGAAATAGGAAAATGCATCGGGAAATGTTCTTTTTTCGATTTTTTCCAAGGTTTTGACAAA
TTTTACCACGAATTTTGCTATGTTTTCAATTAAAAAATATGTTATTCAACTGTTTCTATGAGGAAAATAA
GGCTTTGCATGTAATTTTCTTATTCAGCATAATTTTTAATTAATTTGAATTTTCTGTCCTAACGTTTATT
TTGTTTTCTTGGTTATGACTGATCTGAAATTAATTTTTGAATTTTAAGGTAATATGTCAGGCGGTGCCGC
AAGTTTGTACAAAAAAGCAGGCTCCATGAAAAAGCCTGAACTCACCGCGACGTCTGTCGAGAAGTTTCTG
ATCGAAAAGTTCGACAGCGTCTCCGACCTGATGCAGCTCTCGGAGGGCGAAGAATCTCGTGCTTTCAGCT
TCGATGTAGGAGGGCGTGGATATGTCCTGCGGGTAAATAGCTGCGCCGATGGTTTCTACAAAGATCGTTA
TGTTTATCGGCACTTTGCATCGGCCGCGCTCCCGATTCCGGAAGTGCTTGACATTGGGGAATTCAGCGAG
AGCCTGACCTATTGCATCTCCCGCCGTGCACAGGGTGTCACGTTGCAAGACCTGCCTGAAACCGAACTGC
CCGCTGTTCTGCAGCCGGTCGCGGAGGCCATGGATGCGATCGCTGCGGCCGATCTTAGCCAGACGAGCGG
GTTCGGCCCATTCGGACCGCAAGGAATCGGTCAATACACTACATGGCGTGATTTCATATGCGCGATTGCT
GATCCCCATGTGTATCACTGGCAAACTGTGATGGACGACACCGTCAGTGCGTCCGTCGCGCAGGCTCTCG
ATGAGCTGATGCTTTGGGCCGAGGACTGCCCCGAAGTCCGGCACCTCGTGCACGCGGATTTCGGCTCCAA
CAATGTCCTGACGGACAATGGCCGCATAACAGCGGTCATTGACTGGAGCGAGGCGATGTTCGGGGATTCC
CAATACGAGGTCGCCAACATCTTCTTCTGGAGGCCGTGGTTGGCTTGTATGGAGCAGCAGACGCGCTACT
TCGAGCGGAGGCATCCGGAGCTTGCAGGATCGCCGCGGCTCCGGGCGTATATGCTCCGCATTGGTCTTGA
CCAACTCTATCAGAGCTTGGTTGACGGCAATTTCGATGATGCAGCTTGGGCGCAGGGTCGATGCGACGCA
ATCGTCCGATCCGGAGCCGGGACTGTCGGGCGTACACAAATCGCCCGCAGAAGCGCGGCCGTCTGGACCG
ATGGCTGTGTAGAAGTACTCGCCGATAGTGGAAACCGACGCCCCAGCACTCGTCCGAGGGCAAAGGAATA
GACCCAGCTTTCTTGTACAAAGTGGGTCCAATTACTCTTCAACATCCCTACATGCTCTTTCTCCCTGTGC
TCCCACCCCCTATTTTTGTTATTATCAAAAAACTTCTCTTAATTTCTTTGTTTTTTAGCTTCTTTTAAGT
CACCTCTAACAATGAAATTGTGTAGATTCAAAAATAGAATTAATTCGTAATAAAAAGTCGAAAAAAATTG
TGCTCCCTCCCCCCATTAATAATAATTCTATCCCAAAATCTACACAATGTTCTGTGTACACTTCTTATGT
TTTTTACTTCTGATAAATTTTTTTGAAACATCATAGAAAAAACCGCACACAAAATACCTTATCATATGTT
ACGTTTCAGTTTATGACCGCAATTTTTAATAACTTCGTATAGGATACTTTATACGAAGTTATTTTCAGGG
AGCCGGATCTGAACAAAAACTTATTTCTGAAGAGGATCTTGAGCAAAAGCTCATCTCCGAGGAGGACCTC
GAGCAGAAGTTGATCAGCGAGGAAGACTTGCCGGCTCGACCTGCAGACTGGCTGTGTATAAGGGAGCCTG
ACATTTATATTCCCCAGAACATCAGGTTAATGGCGTTTTTGATGTCATTTTCGCGGTGGCTGAGATCAGC
CACTTCTTCCCCGATAACGGAGACCGGCACACTGGCCATATCGGTGGTCATCATGCGCCAGCTTTCATCC
CCGATATGCACCACCGGGTAAAGTTCACGGGGGACTTTATCTGACAGCAGACGTGCACTGGCCAGGGGGA
TCACCATCCGTCGCCCGGGCGTGTCAATAATATCACTCTGTACATCCACAAACAGACGATAACGGCTCTC
TCTTTTATAGGTGTAAACCTTAAACTGCATTTCACCAGCCCCTGTTCTCGTCGGCAAAAGAGCCGTTCAT
TTCAATAAACCGGGCGACCTCAGCCATCCCTTCCTGATTTTCCGCTTTCCAGCGTTCGGCACGCAGACGA
CGGGCTTCATTCTGCATGGTTGTGCTTACCGAACCGGAGATATTGACATCATATATGCCTTGAGCAACTG
ATAGCTGTCGCTGTCAACTGTCACTGTAATACGCTGCTTCATAGCATACCTCTTTTTGACATACTTCGGG
TTCCTAGGAAATCGATAACATGGTCATAGCTGTTTCCTGTGTGAAATTGTTATCCGCTCACAATTCCACA
CAACATACGAGCCGGAAGCATAAAGTGTAAAGCCTGGGGTGCCTAATGAGTGAGCTAACTCACATTAATT
GCGTTGCGCTCACTGCCCGCTTTCCAGTCGGGAAACCTGTCGTGCCAGCTGCATTAATGAATCGGCCAAC
GCGCGGGGAGAGGCGGTTTGCGTATTGGGCGCTCTTCCGCTTCCTCGCTCACTGACTCGCTGCGCTCGGT
CGTTCGGCTGCGGCGAGCGGTATCAGCTCACTCAAAGGCGGTAATACGGTTATCCACAGAATCAGGGGAT
AACGCAGGAAAGAACATGTGAGCAAAAGGCCAGCAAAAGGCCAGGAACCGTAAAAAGGCCGCGTTGCTGG
CGTTTTTCCATAGGCTCCGCCCCCCTGACGAGCATCACAAAAATCGACGCTCAAGTCAGAGGTGGCGAAA
CCCGACAGGACTATAAAGATACCAGGCGTTTCCCCCTGGAAGCTCCCTCGTGCGCTCTCCTGTTCCGACC
CTGCCGCTTACCGGATACCTGTCCGCCTTTCTCCCTTCGGGAAGCGTGGCGCTTTCTCATAGCTCACGCT
GTAGGTATCTCAGTTCGGTGTAGGTCGTTCGCTCCAAGCTGGGCTGTGTGCACGAACCCCCCGTTCAGCC
CGACCGCTGCGCCTTATCCGGTAACTATCGTCTTGAGTCCAACCCGGTAAGACACGACTTATCGCCACTG
GCAGCAGCCACTGGTAACAGGATTAGCAGAGCGAGGTATGTAGGCGGTGCTACAGAGTTCTTGAAGTGGT
GGCCTAACTACGGCTACACTAGAAGAACAGTATTTGGTATCTGCGCTCTGCTGAAGCCAGTTACCTTCGG
AAAAAGAGTTGGTAGCTCTTGATCCGGCAAACAAACCACCGCTGGTAGCGGTGGTTTTTTTGTTTGCAAG
CAGCAGATTACGCGCAGAAAAAAAGGATCTCAAGAAGATCCTTTGATCTTTTCTACGGGGTCTGACGCTC
AGTGGAACGAAAACTCACGTTAAGGGATTTTGGTCATGAGATTATCAAAAAGGATCTTCACCTAGATCCT
TTTAAATTAAAAATGAAGTTTTAAATCAATCTAAAGTATATATGAGTAAACTTGGTCTGACAGTTACCAA
TGCTTAATCAGTGAGGCACCTATCTCAGCGATCTGTCTATTTCGTTCATCCATAGTTGCCTGACTCCCCG
TCGTGTAGATAACTACGATACGGGAGGGCTTACCATCTGGCCCCAGTGCTGCAATGATACCGCGAGACCC
ACGCTCACCGGCTCCAGATTTATCAGCAATAAACCAGCCAGCCGGAAGGGCCGAGCGCAGAAGTGGTCCT
GCAACTTTATCCGCCTCCATCCAGTCTATTAATTGTTGCCGGGAAGCTAGAGTAAGTAGTTCGCCAGTTA
ATAGTTTGCGCAACGTTGTTGCCATTGCTACAGGCATCGTGGTGTCACGCTCGTCGTTTGGTATGGCTTC
ATTCAGCTCCGGTTCCCAACGATCAAGGCGAGTTACATGATCCCCCATGTTGTGCAAAAAAGCGGTTAGC
TCCTTCGGTCCTCCGATCGTTGTCAGAAGTAAGTTGGCCGCAGTGTTATCACTCATGGTTATGGCAGCAC
TGCATAATTCTCTTACTGTCATGCCATCCGTAAGATGCTTTTCTGTGACTGGTGAGTACTCAACCAAGTC
ATTCTGAGAATAGTGTATGCGGCGACCGAGTTGCTCTTGCCCGGCGTCAATACGGGATAATACCGCGCCA
CATAGCAGAACTTTAAAAGTGCTCATCATTGGAAAACGTTCTTCGGGGCGAAAACTCTCAAGGATCTTAC
CGCTGTTGAGATCCAGTTCGATGTAACCCACTCGTGCACCCAACTGATCTTCAGCATCTTTTACTTTCAC
CAGCGTTTCTGGGTGAGCAAAAACAGGAAGGCAAAATGCCGCAAAAAAGGGAATAAGGGCGACACGGAAA
TGTTGAATACTCATACTCTTCCTTTTTCAATATTATTGAAGCATTTATCAGGGTTATTGTCTCATGAGCG
GATACATATTTGAATGTATTTAGAAAAATAAACAAATAGGGGTTCCGCGCACATTTCCCCGAAAAGTGCC
ACCTGACGTCTAAGAAACCATTATTATCATGACATTAACCTATAAAAATAGGCGTATCACGAGGCCCTTT
CGTC
